>Addgene plasmid #219692 | L0-T7 Circuit 2 GG1-PhiC31P-bbs1-BxB1P-GG2 | addgene full sequence | sequence record 436049 | Addgene NGS Result
CCTGAATTCTGCAGATATCCATCACACTGGCGGCCGCTCGAGCATGCATCTAGAGGGCCCAATTCGCCCT
ATAGTGAGTCGTATTACAATTCACTGGCCGTCGTTTTACAACGTCGTGACTGGGAAAACCCTGGCGTTAC
CCAACTTAATCGCCTTGCAGCACATCCCCCTTTCGCCAGCTGGCGTAATAGCGAAGAGGCCCGCACCGAT
CGCCCTTCCCAACAGTTGCGCAGCCTATACGTACGGCAGTTTAAGGTTTACACCTATAAAAGAGAGAGCC
GTTATCGTCTGTTTGTGGATGTACAGAGTGATATTATTGACACGCCGGGGCGACGGATGGTGATCCCCCT
GGCCAGTGCACGTCTGCTGTCAGATAAAGTCTCCCGTGAACTTTACCCGGTGGTGCATATCGGGGATGAA
AGCTGGCGCATGATGACCACCGATATGGCCAGTGTGCCGGTCTCCGTTATCGGGGAAGAAGTGGCTGATC
TCAGCCACCGCGAAAATGACATCAAAAACGCCATTAACCTGATGTTCTGGGGAATATAAATGTCAGGCAT
GAGATTATCAAAAAGGATCTTCACCTAGATCCTTTTCACGTAGAAAGCCAGTCCGCAGAAACGGTGCTGA
CCCCGGATGAATGTCAGCTACTGGGCTATCTGGACAAGGGAAAACGCAAGCGCAAAGAGAAAGCAGGTAG
CTTGCAGTGGGCTTACATGGCGATAGCTAGACTGGGCGGTTTTATGGACAGCAAGCGAACCGGAATTGCC
AGCTGGGGCGCCCTCTGGTAAGGTTGGGAAGCCCTGCAAAGTAAACTGGATGGCTTTCTTGCCGCCAAGG
ATCTGATGGCGCAGGGGATCAAGCTCTGATCAAGAGACAGGATGAGGATCGTTTCGCATGATTGAACAAG
ATGGATTGCACGCAGGTTCTCCGGCCGCTTGGGTGGAGAGGCTATTCGGCTATGACTGGGCACAACAGAC
AATCGGCTGCTCTGATGCCGCCGTGTTCCGGCTGTCAGCGCAGGGGCGCCCGGTTCTTTTTGTCAAGACC
GACCTGTCCGGTGCCCTGAATGAACTGCAAGACGAGGCAGCGCGGCTATCGTGGCTGGCCACGACGGGCG
TTCCTTGCGCAGCTGTGCTCGACGTTGTCACTGAAGCGGGAAGGGACTGGCTGCTATTGGGCGAAGTGCC
GGGGCAGGATCTCCTGTCATCTCACCTTGCTCCTGCCGAGAAAGTATCCATCATGGCTGATGCAATGCGG
CGGCTGCATACGCTTGATCCGGCTACCTGCCCATTCGACCACCAAGCGAAACATCGCATCGAGCGAGCAC
GTACTCGGATGGAAGCCGGTCTTGTCGATCAGGATGATCTGGACGAAGAGCATCAGGGGCTCGCGCCAGC
CGAACTGTTCGCCAGGCTCAAGGCGAGCATGCCCGACGGCGAGGATCTCGTCGTGACCCATGGCGATGCC
TGCTTGCCGAATATCATGGTGGAAAATGGCCGCTTTTCTGGATTCATCGACTGTGGCCGGCTGGGTGTGG
CGGACCGCTATCAGGACATAGCGTTGGCTACCCGTGATATTGCTGAAGAGCTTGGCGGCGAATGGGCTGA
CCGCTTCCTCGTGCTTTACGGTATCGCCGCTCCCGATTCGCAGCGCATCGCCTTCTATCGCCTTCTTGAC
GAGTTCTTCTGAATTATTAACGCTTACAATTTCCTGATGCGGTATTTTCTCCTTACGCATCTGTGCGGTA
TTTCACACCGCATCAGGTGGCACTTTTCGGGGAAATGTGCGCGGAACCCCTATTTGTTTATTTTTCTAAA
TACATTCAAATATGTATCCGCTCATGAGACAATAACCCTGATAAATGCTTCAATAATAGCACGTGAGGAG
GGCCACCATGGCCAAGTTGACCAGTGCCGTTCCGGTGCTCACCGCGCGCGACGTCGCCGGAGCGGTCGAG
TTCTGGACCGACCGGCTCGGGTTCTCCCGGGACTTCGTGGAGGACGACTTCGCCGGTGTGGTCCGGGACG
ACGTGACCCTGTTCATCAGCGCGGTCCAGGACCAGGTGGTGCCGGACAACACCCTGGCCTGGGTGTGGGT
GCGCGGCCTGGACGAGCTGTACGCCGAGTGGTCGGAGGTCGTGTCCACGAACTTCCGGGACGCCTCCGGG
CCGGCCATGACCGAGATCGGCGAGCAGCCGTGGGGGCGGGAGTTCGCCCTGCGCGACCCGGCCGGCAACT
GCGTGCACTTCGTGGCCGAGGAGCAGGACTGACACGTGCTAAAACTTCATTTTTAATTTAAAAGGATCTA
GGTGAAGATCCTTTTTGATAATCTCATGACCAAAATCCCTTAACGTGAGTTTTCGTTCCACTGAGCGTCA
GACCCCGTAGAAAAGATCAAAGGATCTTCTTGAGATCCTTTTTTTCTGCGCGTAATCTGCTGCTTGCAAA
CAAAAAAACCACCGCTACCAGCGGTGGTTTGTTTGCCGGATCAAGAGCTACCAACTCTTTTTCCGAAGGT
AACTGGCTTCAGCAGAGCGCAGATACCAAATACTGTTCTTCTAGTGTAGCCGTAGTTAGGCCACCACTTC
AAGAACTCTGTAGCACCGCCTACATACCTCGCTCTGCTAATCCTGTTACCAGTGGCTGCTGCCAGTGGCG
ATAAGTCGTGTCTTACCGGGTTGGACTCAAGACGATAGTTACCGGATAAGGCGCAGCGGTCGGGCTGAAC
GGGGGGTTCGTGCACACAGCCCAGCTTGGAGCGAACGACCTACACCGAACTGAGATACCTACAGCGTGAG
CTATGAGAAAGCGCCACGCTTCCCGAAGGGAGAAAGGCGGACAGGTATCCGGTAAGCGGCAGGGTCGGAA
CAGGAGAGCGCACGAGGGAGCTTCCAGGGGGAAACGCCTGGTATCTTTATAGTCCTGTCGGGTTTCGCCA
CCTCTGACTTGAGCGTCGATTTTTGTGATGCTCGTCAGGGGGGCGGAGCCTATGGAAAAACGCCAGCAAC
GCGGCCTTTTTACGGTTCCTGGCCTTTTGCTGGCCTTTTGCTCACATGTTCTTTCCTGCGTTATCCCCTG
ATTCTGTGGATAACCGTATTACCGCCTTTGAGTGAGCTGATACCGCTCGCCGCAGCCGAACGACCGAGCG
CAGCGAGTCAGTGAGCGAGGAAGCGGAAGAGCGCCCAATACGCAAACCGCCTCTCCCCGCGCGTTGGCCG
ATTCATTAATGCAGCTGGCACGACAGGTTTCCCGACTGGAAAGCGGGCAGTGAGCGCAACGCAATTAATG
TGAGTTAGCTCACTCATTAGGCACCCCAGGCTTTACACTTTATGCTTCCGGCTCAGTGAGCTGGGATCCA
CTAGTAACGGCCGCCAGTGTGCTGGAATTCAGGGGATCGGAGGTCTCAAGGTGGGTTTGTACCGTACACC
ACTGAGACGGCGGTGGTTGACCAGACAAACCACGAAGTATTGTCTTCAAGTTGCTGACCTTCGTGGATAA
ATCTTACAGTGCTACAAGAAGACAACTCCCCCTACGCCCCCAACTGAGAGAACTCAAAGGTTACCCCAGT
TGGGGCACTACTATAGTGAGACCACAGAGTG
Features (pLannotate 1.2.2; 13 found; start..end, strand, type, name):
     68..86      -  promoter       T7 promoter: promoter for bacteriophage T7 RNA polymerase
     89..236     +  CDS            lacZα (fragment): LacZα fragment of β-galactosidase; lacZ fragment
    246..549     +  CDS            ccdB (fragment): CcdB, a bacterial toxin that poisons DNA gyrase; ccdB; Plasmids containing the ccdB gene cannot be propagated in standard E. coli strains.
    597..866     +  CDS            tnpA (fragment): TN5P_ECOLX - Also known as tnp. Experimental evidence at protein level: Swiss-Prot protein existence level 1. Mediates transposition of transposon Tn5 by a 'cut and paste' mechanism. First, the monomeric transposase binds the 19 bp inverted DNA repeats flanking the transposon. Then, dimerization of the DNA- bound transposase creates a synaptic DNA complex. After nicking of the first DNA strand, excision of the transposon proceeds through a series of intermediates. The transposase then mediates the insertion of the transposon at a new site by strand transfer. The activity of the wild- type tran
    898..1692    +  CDS            NeoR/KanR: aminoglycoside phosphotransferase from Tn5; aph(3')-II (or nptII); confers resistance to neomycin, kanamycin, and G418 (Geneticin®)
   1713..1763    -  misc_feature   bom (fragment): basis of mobility region from pBR322
   1790..1878    +  promoter       AmpR promoter (fragment): bla
   1898..2272    +  CDS            BleoR: antibiotic-binding protein; Sh ble from Streptoalloteichus hindustanus; confers resistance to bleomycin, phleomycin, and Zeocin™
   2410..2998    +  rep_origin     ori: high-copy-number ColE1/pMB1/pBR322/pUC origin of replication
   3181..3273    +  CDS            lacI (fragment): lac repressor; lacI; The lac repressor binds to the lac operator to inhibit transcription in E. coli. This inhibition can be relieved by adding lactose or isopropyl-β-D-thiogalactopyranoside (IPTG).
   3286..3307    +  protein_bind   CAP binding site: CAP binding activates transcription in the presence of cAMP. E. coli catabolite activator protein
   3322..3344    +  promoter       lac UV5 promoter (fragment): E. coli lac promoter with an "up" mutation
   3530..3582    -  protein_bind   phage φC31 attP (fragment): attachment site of phage φC31 phage φC31 integrase
