[The description below was written by a language model from this plasmid's Addgene catalogue record and pLannotate feature annotations shown in this document.]
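Description:
L0-T7 Circuit 2 GG1-PhiC31P-bbs1-BxB1P-GG2 is a Level 0 synthetic-biology part plasmid built in the pCR-BluntII-TOPO backbone and maintained in E. coli. It replicates from a high-copy ColE1/pUC-type origin and is selected with kanamycin through the Tn5-derived NeoR/KanR aminoglycoside phosphotransferase gene. A BleoR (Sh ble) cassette, which confers Zeocin/bleomycin resistance, is also annotated. The other annotated features are standard to the TOPO vector: lac promoter and CAP binding site elements, a lacZα fragment joined to a ccdB fragment (the toxin-based counter-selection reading frame that is disrupted when an insert is cloned), a T7 promoter flanking the cloning site, and short fragments of lacI, bom and Tn5 tnpA.

The payload is a short synthetic insert of about 208 bp. Its name indicates a PhiC31 attP site and a Bxb1 attP site separated by a "bbs1" element, presumably a BbsI-based cloning position. The flanking "GG1" and "GG2" elements are presumably Golden Gate junctions for release of the part into higher-level assemblies. The automated feature table detects only a fragment of the φC31 attP site, in reverse orientation. It does not annotate the Bxb1 site or the Golden Gate junctions, so their presence rests on the catalogue name rather than the annotation. No promoter, coding sequence or reporter belongs to the insert itself.

The stated purpose is to serve as a building block for the history-dependent target called T2BP. In such a target, attachment sites for two orthogonal serine integrases are arranged so that the DNA rearrangement outcome can depend on the order of integrase activity. The record does not give the final circuit architecture or the intended host organism.
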