Addgene plasmid #219692: L0-T7 Circuit 2 GG1-PhiC31P-bbs1-BxB1P-GG2
Purpose: Level 0 to construct history-dependent target T2BP
Depositing lab: Jennifer Nemhauser. Depositing organization: University of Washington.
Backbone
  Vector backbone: pCR-BluntII-TOPO
  Backbone manufacturer: Thermo fisher Scientific
  Backbone size w/o insert (bp): 3512
  Vector type: Synthetic Biology
Growth in bacteria
  Bacterial resistance: Kanamycin, 50 μg/mL
  Growth temperature: 37°C
  Growth strain: DH5alpha
  Copy number: High Copy
Gene/Insert
  Gene/Insert name: GG1-PhiC31P-bbs1-BxB1P-GG2
  Species: Synthetic
  Insert size (bp): 208
  Cloning method: Golden Gate
Terms and licenses: Academic/Nonprofit Terms; Industry Terms: Not Available to Industry
How to cite: L0-T7 Circuit 2 GG1-PhiC31P-bbs1-BxB1P-GG2 was a gift from Jennifer Nemhauser (Addgene plasmid # 219692 ; http://n2t.net/addgene:219692 ; RRID:Addgene_219692)
